Addgene plasmid #104493: pGP-AAV-syn-FLEX-jGCaMP7b-WPRE
Purpose: AAV-mediated expression of ultrasensitive protein calcium sensor under the Syn promoter, Cre mediated flip-excision switch
Depositing lab: Douglas Kim & GENIE Project. Depositing organization: HHMI, Janelia Research Campus. Publication: High-performance calcium sensors for imaging activity in neuronal populations and microcompartments. Dana H, Sun Y, Mohar B, Hulse BK, Kerlin AM, Hasseman JP, Tsegaye G, Tsang A, Wong A, Patel R, Macklin JJ, Chen Y, Konnerth A, Jayaraman V, Looger LL, Schreiter ER, Svoboda K, Kim DS. Nat Methods. 2019 Jul;16(7):649-657. doi: 10.1038/s41592-019-0435-6. Epub 2019 Jun 17. PubMed 31209382.
Backbone
  Vector backbone: AAV-Syn-FLEX
  Backbone manufacturer: Scott Sternson
  Backbone size w/o insert (bp): 4894
  Total vector size (bp): 6247
  Vector type: Mammalian Expression, AAV, Cre/Lox
Growth in bacteria
  Bacterial resistance: Ampicillin, 100 μg/mL
  Growth temperature: 30°C
  Growth strain: NEB Stable
  Copy number: Low Copy
Gene/Insert
  Gene/Insert name: jGCaMP7b (alt names: GCaMP3-T302P R303P A317L M374Y D380Y T381R S383T R392G; GCaMP3 variant 1561; Janelia GCaMP7)
  Species: R. norvegicus (rat), G. gallus (chicken); A. victoria (jellyfish)
  Insert size (bp): 1353
  Promoter: Synapsin
  Tag / fusion protein: T7 epitope, Xpress tag, 6xHis
  Cloning method: Restriction Enzyme; 5′ cloning site BsmBI (destroyed during cloning); 3′ cloning site BsmBI (destroyed during cloning)
  Sequencing primers: 5′ ACCACGCGAGGCGCGAGATAG
Terms and licenses: Academic/Nonprofit Terms; Industry Terms: Not Available to Industry
Depositor comments: Please visit https://www.biorxiv.org/content/10.1101/434589v1 for bioRxiv preprint.
How to cite: pGP-AAV-syn-FLEX-jGCaMP7b-WPRE was a gift from Douglas Kim & GENIE Project (Addgene plasmid # 104493 ; http://n2t.net/addgene:104493 ; RRID:Addgene_104493) For viral preps, please replace (Addgene plasmid # 104493) in the above sentence with: (Addgene viral prep # 104493-AAV1) or (Addgene viral prep # 104493-AAVrg)
