[The description below was written by a language model from this plasmid's Addgene catalogue record and the feature table of its GenBank file.]
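Description:
pGP-AAV-syn-FLEX-jGCaMP7b-WPRE is an AAV transfer plasmid for Cre-dependent, neuron-restricted expression of the genetically encoded calcium indicator jGCaMP7b. It is built on an AAV-Syn-FLEX backbone and is propagated in E. coli under ampicillin selection (beta-lactamase with its own promoter). It has a ColE1/pUC-type origin, which the feature annotation calls high-copy although the catalogue lists the plasmid as low copy, and it also carries an f1 phage origin.

The expression cassette starts with the human synapsin I promoter, which confers neuron-specific transcription. Downstream, the 1353 bp jGCaMP7b coding sequence sits in inverted (antisense) orientation, preceded by a Kozak sequence. It is bracketed by a lox2272/loxP pair on each side, with the two pairs in opposing orientations. In this flip-excision (FLEX) arrangement no sensor is made until Cre recombinase inverts the cassette through one pair of compatible sites. Cre then excises one site of the other pair, which locks the open reading frame in the sense orientation. A WPRE enhances transcript stability and expression, and an SV40 polyadenylation signal terminates the message.

jGCaMP7b is a GCaMP3-lineage variant assembled from jellyfish GFP with rat and chicken derived calcium-sensing components, and it carries T7 epitope, Xpress and 6xHis tags. The automated annotation labels this CDS as GCaMP6f, presumably by sequence similarity.

The held sequence record is 5788 bp, whereas the catalogue gives 6247 bp. Only one AAV2 ITR is annotated, upstream of the promoter, so the second ITR needed for packaging may be missing or unannotated in this file. The construct is used to package AAV for imaging calcium activity in Cre-defined neuronal populations.
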