LOCUS       Exported 5788 bp ds-DNA circular SYN 12-MAY-2021
DEFINITION  AAV-mediated expression of ultrasensitive protein calcium sensor
            under the Syn promoter, Cre mediated flip-excision switch.
ACCESSION   .
VERSION     .
KEYWORDS    pGP-AAV-syn-FLEX-jGCaMP7b-WPRE
SOURCE      synthetic DNA construct
  ORGANISM  synthetic DNA construct
REFERENCE   1 (bases 1 to 5788)
  AUTHORS   Dana H, Sun Y, Mohar B, Hulse BK, Kerlin AM, Hasseman JP, Tsegaye G,
            Tsang A, Wong A, Patel R, Macklin JJ, Chen Y, Konnerth A, Jayaraman
            V, Looger LL, Schreiter ER, Svoboda K, Kim DS
  TITLE     High-performance calcium sensors for imaging activity in neuronal
            populations and microcompartments.
  JOURNAL   Nat Methods. 2019 Jul;16(7):649-657. doi: 10.1038/s41592-019-0435-6.
            Epub 2019 Jun 17.
  PUBMED    31209382
REFERENCE   2 (bases 1 to 5788)
  AUTHORS   .
  TITLE     Direct Submission
  JOURNAL   Exported May 12, 2021 from SnapGene Server 1.1.58
            http://www.snapgene.com
FEATURES             Location/Qualifiers
     source          1..5788
                     /organism="synthetic DNA construct"
                     /mol_type="other DNA"
     repeat_region   45..174
                     /label=AAV2 ITR
     promoter        256..703
                     /label=hSyn promoter
                     /note="human synapsin I promoter; confers neuron-specific
                     expression (Kugler et al., 2003)"
     protein_bind    complement(733..766)
                     /label=lox2272
                     /bound_moiety="Cre recombinase"
                     /note="Cre-mediated recombination occurs in the 8-bp core
                     sequence (GGATACTT). lox2272 sites are compatible with each
                     other, but incompatible with loxP or loxN sites (Lee and
                     Saito, 1988)."
     protein_bind    complement(829..862)
                     /label=loxP
                     /bound_moiety="Cre recombinase"
                     /note="Cre-mediated recombination occurs in the 8-bp core
                     sequence (GCATACAT)."
     CDS             complement(873..2225)
                     /codon_start=1
                     /product="improved fluorescent protein-based calcium sensor
                     (Chen et al., 2013)"
                     /label=GCaMP6f
                     /translation="MGSHHHHHHGMASMTGGQQMGRDLYDDDDKDLATMVDSSRRKWNK
                     TGHAVRAIGRLSSLENVYIKADKQKNGIKANFKIRHNIEDGGVQLAYHYQQNTPIGDGP
                     VLLPDNHYLSVQSKLSKDPNEKRDHMVLLEFVTAAGITLGMDELYKGGTGGSMVSKGEE
                     LFTGVVPILVELDGDVNGHKFSVSGEGEGDATYGKLTLKFICTTGKLPVPWPTLVTTLT
                     YGVQCFSRYPDHMKQHDFFKSAMPEGYIQERTIFFKDDGNYKTRAEVKFEGDTLVNRIE
                     LKGIDFKEDGNILGHKLEYNPPDQLTEEQIAEFKELFSLFDKDGDGTITTKELGTVMRS
                     LGQNPTEAELQDMINEVDADGDGTIDFPEFLTMYARKMKYRDTEEEIREAFGVFDKDGN
                     GYISAAELRHVMTNLGEKLTDEEVDEMIREADIDGDGQVNYEEFVQMMTAK"
     primer_bind     1432..1451
                     /label=EXFP-R
                     /note="For distinguishing EGFP variants, reverse primer"
     primer_bind     1691..1712
                     /label=EGFP-N
                     /note="EGFP, reverse primer"
     primer_bind     complement(1818..1839)
                     /label=EGFP-C
                     /note="EGFP, forward primer"
     regulatory      2120..2129
                     /regulatory_class="other"
                     /note="vertebrate consensus sequence for strong initiation
                     of translation (Kozak, 1987)"
     regulatory      2222..2231
                     /regulatory_class="other"
                     /note="vertebrate consensus sequence for strong initiation
                     of translation (Kozak, 1987)"
     protein_bind    2242..2275
                     /label=lox2272
                     /bound_moiety="Cre recombinase"
                     /note="Cre-mediated recombination occurs in the 8-bp core
                     sequence (GGATACTT). lox2272 sites are compatible with each
                     other, but incompatible with loxP or loxN sites (Lee and
                     Saito, 1988)."
     protein_bind    2346..2379
                     /label=loxP
                     /bound_moiety="Cre recombinase"
                     /note="Cre-mediated recombination occurs in the 8-bp core
                     sequence (GCATACAT)."
     misc_feature    2421..3009
                     /label=WPRE
                     /note="woodchuck hepatitis virus posttranscriptional
                     regulatory element"
     primer_bind     complement(2474..2494)
                     /label=WPRE-R
                     /note="WPRE, reverse primer"
     CDS             complement(2892..2903)
                     /codon_start=1
                     /product="Factor Xa recognition and cleavage site"
                     /label=Factor Xa site
                     /translation="IEGR"
     primer_bind     complement(3012..3028)
                     /label=KS primer
                     /note="common sequencing primer, one of multiple similar
                     variants"
     primer_bind     complement(3013..3029)
                     /label=pBluescriptKS
                     /note="For pBluescript vector"
     polyA_signal    3058..3179
                     /label=SV40 poly(A) signal
                     /note="SV40 polyadenylation signal"
     primer_bind     complement(3069..3088)
                     /label=EBV-rev
                     /note="SV40 polyA terminator, reverse primer"
     primer_bind     3123..3142
                     /label=SV40pA-R
                     /note="SV40 polyA, reverse primer"
     rep_origin      complement(3556..4144)
                     /direction=LEFT
                     /label=ori
                     /note="high-copy-number ColE1/pMB1/pBR322/pUC origin of
                     replication"
     primer_bind     complement(3636..3655)
                     /label=pBR322ori-F
                     /note="pBR322 origin, forward primer"
     CDS             complement(4315..5175)
                     /codon_start=1
                     /gene="bla"
                     /product="beta-lactamase"
                     /label=AmpR
                     /note="confers resistance to ampicillin, carbenicillin, and
                     related antibiotics"
                     /translation="MSIQHFRVALIPFFAAFCLPVFAHPETLVKVKDAEDQLGARVGYI
                     ELDLNSGKILESFRPEERFPMMSTFKVLLCGAVLSRIDAGQEQLGRRIHYSQNDLVEYS
                     PVTEKHLTDGMTVRELCSAAITMSDNTAANLLLTTIGGPKELTAFLHNMGDHVTRLDRW
                     EPELNEAIPNDERDTTMPVAMATTLRKLLTGELLTLASRQQLIDWMEADKVAGPLLRSA
                     LPAGWFIADKSGAGERGSRGIIAALGPDGKPSRIVVIYTTGSQATMDERNRQIAEIGAS
                     LIKHW"
     primer_bind     4938..4957
                     /label=Amp-R
                     /note="Ampicillin resistance gene, reverse primer"
     promoter        complement(5176..5280)
                     /gene="bla"
                     /label=AmpR promoter
     rep_origin      complement(5306..5761)
                     /direction=LEFT
                     /label=f1 ori
                     /note="f1 bacteriophage origin of replication; arrow
                     indicates direction of (+) strand synthesis"
     primer_bind     complement(5443..5464)
                     /label=F1ori-F
                     /note="F1 origin, forward primer"
     primer_bind     5655..5674
                     /label=F1ori-R
                     /note="F1 origin, reverse primer"
ORIGIN
        1 gttgggaagg gcgatcggtg cgggcctctt cgctattacg ccagctgcgc gctcgctcgc
       61 tcactgaggc cgcccgggca aagcccgggc gtcgggcgac ctttggtcgc ccggcctcag
      121 tgagcgagcg agcgcgcaga gagggagtgg ccaactccat cactaggggt tccttgtagt
      181 taatgattaa cccgccatgc tacttatcta cgtagccatg ctctaggaag atctctgcag
      241 agggccctgc gtatgagtgc aagtgggttt taggaccagg atgaggcggg gtgggggtgc
      301 ctacctgacg accgaccccg acccactgga caagcaccca acccccattc cccaaattgc
      361 gcatccccta tcagagaggg ggaggggaaa caggatgcgg cgaggcgcgt gcgcactgcc
      421 agcttcagca ccgcggacag tgccttcgcc cccgcctggc ggcgcgcgcc accgccgcct
      481 cagcactgaa ggcgcgctga cgtcactcgc cggtcccccg caaactcccc ttcccggcca
      541 ccttggtcgc gtccgcgccg ccgccggccc agccggaccg caccacgcga ggcgcgagat
      601 aggggggcac gggcgcgacc atctgcgctg cggcgccggc gactcagcgc tgcctcagtc
      661 tgcggtgggc agcggaggag tcgtgtcgtg cctgagagcg cagtcgaatt caagctgcta
      721 gcaaggatcc ccataacttc gtataaagta tcctatacga agttatatca aaataggaag
      781 accaatgctt caccatcgac ccgaattgcc aagcatcacc atcgacccat aacttcgtat
      841 aatgtatgct atacgaagtt atactagagc tttcacttcg ctgtcatcat ttgtacaaac
      901 tcttcgtagt ttacctgacc atccccatcg atgtctgctt ccctgatcat ttcatcaacc
      961 tcttcatctg ttaacttctc tccaaggttt gtcatcacgt ggcgaagctc tgctgcactg
     1021 atgtagccat tgccatcctt atcaaacaca ccgaacgctt ctctaatttc ttcttccgtg
     1081 tccctgtatt tcatttttct tgcgtacatt gtcaggaact cagggaagtc gattgtgccg
     1141 tcaccgtcgg catctacttc attgatcatg tcctgcagct ctgcttctgt ggggttctgc
     1201 cccagagacc gcatcaccgt ccccagctcc ttggttgtta ttgtcccatc cccgtccttg
     1261 tcaaataggg agaaaagctc tttaaattct gcgatctgct cttcagtcag ttggtcaggt
     1321 gggttgtact ccagcttgtg ccccaggatg ttgccgtcct ccttgaagtc gatgccctta
     1381 agctcgatgc ggttcaccag ggtgtcgccc tcgaacttca cctcggcgcg ggtcttgtag
     1441 ttgccgtcgt ccttgaagaa gatggtgcgc tcctggatgt agccttcggg catggcggac
     1501 ttgaagaagt cgtgctgctt catgtggtcg gggtagcggc tgaagcactg cacgccgtag
     1561 gtcagggtgg tcacgagggt gggccagggc acgggcagct tgccggtggt gcagatgaac
     1621 ttcagggtca gcttgccgta ggtggcatcg ccctcaccct cgccggacac gctgaacttg
     1681 tggccgttta cgtcgccgtc cagctcgacc aggatgggca ccaccccggt gaacagctcc
     1741 tcgcccttgc tcaccatgct ccctccggta ccgcccttgt acagctcgtc catgccgaga
     1801 gtgatcccgg cggcggtcac gaactccagc aggaccatgt gatcgcgctt ctcgttgggg
     1861 tctttcgaaa gtttggactg cacgctcagg tagtggttgt cgggcagcag cacggggccg
     1921 tcgccgatgg gggtgttctg ctggtagtgg taggcgagct gcacgccgcc gtcctcgatg
     1981 ttgtggcgga tcttgaagtt cgccttgatg ccgttcttct gcttgtcggc cttgatatag
     2041 acgttctcga gtgagctcag ccgacctata gctctgactg cgtgacctgt cttattccac
     2101 ttacgacgtg atgagtcgac catggtggcg agatccttat cgtcatcgtc gtacagatcc
     2161 cgacccattt gctgtccacc agtcatgcta gccataccat gatgatgatg atgatgagaa
     2221 cccatggtgg cggatcctag tataacttcg tataggatac tttatacgaa gttatcattg
     2281 ggattcttcc tattttgatc caagcatcac catcgaccct ctagtccaga tctcaccatc
     2341 gacccataac ttcgtatagc atacattata cgaagttatg tccctcgaag aggttcgaat
     2401 tcgatatcaa gcttatcgat aatcaacctc tggattacaa aatttgtgaa agattgactg
     2461 gtattcttaa ctatgttgct ccttttacgc tatgtggata cgctgcttta atgcctttgt
     2521 atcatgctat tgcttcccgt atggctttca ttttctcctc cttgtataaa tcctggttgc
     2581 tgtctcttta tgaggagttg tggcccgttg tcaggcaacg tggcgtggtg tgcactgtgt
     2641 ttgctgacgc aacccccact ggttggggca ttgccaccac ctgtcagctc ctttccggga
     2701 ctttcgcttt ccccctccct attgccacgg cggaactcat cgccgcctgc cttgcccgct
     2761 gctggacagg ggctcggctg ttgggcactg acaattccgt ggtgttgtcg gggaaatcat
     2821 cgtcctttcc ttggctgctc gcctgtgttg ccacctggat tctgcgcggg acgtccttct
     2881 gctacgtccc ttcggccctc aatccagcgg accttccttc ccgcggcctg ctgccggctc
     2941 tgcggcctct tccgcgtctt cgccttcgcc ctcagacgag tcggatctcc ctttgggccg
     3001 cctccccgca tcgataccgt cgacctcgac ccgggcggcc gcttcgagca gacatgataa
     3061 gatacattga tgagtttgga caaaccacaa ctagaatgca gtgaaaaaaa tgctttattt
     3121 gtgaaatttg tgatgctatt gctttatttg taaccattat aagctgcaat aaacaagtta
     3181 acaacaacaa ttgcattcat tttatgtttc aggttcaggg ggagatgtgg gaggtttttt
     3241 aaagcaagta aaacctctac aaatgtggta aaatcgataa ggatcttcct agagcatggc
     3301 tacgtagata agtagcatgg cgggttaatc attaactaca aggaacccct agtgatggag
     3361 ttggccactc cctctctgcg cgctcgctcr ctsactcgct gcgctcggtc gttcggctgn
     3421 cggcgagcgg tatcagctca ctncaaaggc ggtaatacgg ttatccacag aatcagggga
     3481 taacgcagga aagaacatgt gagcaaaagg ccagcaaaag gccaggaacc gtaaaaaggc
     3541 cgcgttgctg gcgtttttcc ataggctccg cccccctgac gagcatcaca aaaatcgacg
     3601 ctcaagtcag aggtggcgaa acccgacagg actataaaga taccaggcgt ttccccctgg
     3661 aagctccctc gtgcgctctc ctgttccgac cctgccgctt accggatacc tgtccgcctt
     3721 tctcccttcg ggaagcgtgg cgctttctca tagctcacgc tgtaggtatc tcagttcggt
     3781 gtaggtcgtt cgctccaagc tgggctgtgt gcacgaaccc cccgttcagc ccgaccgctg
     3841 cgccttatcc ggtaactatc gtcttgagtc caacccggta agacacgact tatcgccact
     3901 ggcagcagcc actggtaaca ggattagcag agcgaggtat gtaggcggtg ctacagagtt
     3961 cttgaagtgg tggcctaact acggctacac tagaagaaca gtatttggta tctgcgctct
     4021 gctgaagcca gttaccttcg gaaaaagagt tggtagctct tgatccggca aacaaaccac
     4081 cgctggtagc ggtggttttt ttgtttgcaa gcagcagatt acgcgcagaa aaaaaggatc
     4141 tcaagaagat cctttgatct tttctacggg gtctgacgct cagtggaacg aaaactcacg
     4201 ttaagggatt ttggtcatga gattatcaaa aaggatcttc acctagatcc ttttaaatta
     4261 aaaatgaagt tttaaatcaa tctaaagtat atatgagtaa acttggtctg acagttacca
     4321 atgcttaatc agtgaggcac ctatctcagc gatctgtcta tttcgttcat ccatagttgc
     4381 ctgactcccc gtcgtgtaga taactacgat acgggagggc ttaccatctg gccccagtgc
     4441 tgcaatgata ccgcgagacc cacgctcacc ggctccagat ttatcagcaa taaaccagcc
     4501 agccggaagg gccgagcgca gaagtggtcc tgcaacttta tccgcctcca tccagtctat
     4561 taattgttgc cgggaagcta gagtaagtag ttcgccagtt aatagtttgc gcaacgttgt
     4621 tgccattgct acaggcatcg tggtgtcacg ctcgtcgttt ggtatggctt cattcagctc
     4681 cggttcccaa cgatcaaggc gagttacatg atcccccatg ttgtgcaaaa aagcggttag
     4741 ctccttcggt cctccgatcg ttgtcagaag taagttggcc gcagtgttat cactcatggt
     4801 tatggcagca ctgcataatt ctcttactgt catgccatcc gtaagatgct tttctgtgac
     4861 tggtgagtac tcaaccaagt cattctgaga atagtgtatg cggcgaccga gttgctcttg
     4921 cccggcgtca atacgggata ataccgcgcc acatagcaga actttaaaag tgctcatcat
     4981 tggaaaacgt tcttcggggc gaaaactctc aaggatctta ccgctgttga gatccagttc
     5041 gatgtaaccc actcgtgcac ccaactgatc ttcagcatct tttactttca ccagcgtttc
     5101 tgggtgagca aaaacaggaa ggcaaaatgc cgcaaaaaag ggaataaggg cgacacggaa
     5161 atgttgaata ctcatactct tcctttttca atattattga agcatttatc agggttattg
     5221 tctcatgagc ggatacatat ttgaatgtat ttagaaaaat aaacaaatag gggttccgcg
     5281 cacatttccc cgaaaagtgc cacctaaatt gtaagcgtta atattttgtt aaaattcgcg
     5341 ttaaattttt gttaaatcag ctcatttttt aaccaatagg ccgaaatcgg caaaatccct
     5401 tataaatcaa aagaatagac cgagataggg ttgagtgttg ttccagtttg gaacaagagt
     5461 ccactattaa agaacgtgga ctccaacgtc aaaggnnnnn nnnnnnnnnn nnnnnnnnnn
     5521 nnnnnnnnnn nnnnnnnnnn nnnntnnnnn nnnnnnnnnn nnnnnnnnnn nnnnnnnnnn
     5581 nnnnnnnnnn nnnnnnnnnn nnnnnnnnnn nnnnnnnnnn nnnnnnnnnn nnnnnngnnn
     5641 nnnnnnnnnn nnnnnnnnnn nnnnnnnnnn nnnnnnnnnn nnnnnnnnnn nnnnnnnnnn
     5701 nnnnnnnnnn nnnnnnnnnn nnnnnnnnnn nnnnnnnnnn nnnnnnnnnn nnnnnnnnnn
     5761 ncccattcgc cattcaggct gcgcaact
//
