>Addgene plasmid #104493 | pGP-AAV-syn-FLEX-jGCaMP7b-WPRE | depositor partial sequence | sequence record 198061 | Insert
ATGGGTTCTCATCATCATCATCATCATGGTATGGCTAGCATGACTGGTGGACAGCAAATGGGTCGGGATC
TGTACGACGATGACGATAAGGATCTCGCCACCATGGTCGACTCATCACGTCGTAAGTGGAATAAGACAGG
TCACGCAGTCAGAGCTATAGGTCGGCTGAGCTCACTCGAGAACGTCTATATCAAGGCCGACAAGCAGAAG
AACGGCATCAAGGCGAACTTCAAGATCCGCCACAACATCGAGGACGGCGGCGTGCAGCTCGCCTACCACT
ACCAGCAGAACACCCCCATCGGCGACGGCCCCGTGCTGCTGCCCGACAACCACTACCTGAGCGTGCAGTC
CAAACTTTCGAAAGACCCCAACGAGAAGCGCGATCACATGGTCCTGCTGGAGTTCGTGACCGCCGCCGGG
ATCACTCTCGGCATGGACGAGCTGTACAAGGGCGGTACCGGAGGGAGCATGGTGAGCAAGGGCGAGGAGC
TGTTCACCGGGGTGGTGCCCATCCTGGTCGAGCTGGACGGCGACGTAAACGGCCACAAGTTCAGCGTGTC
CGGCGAGGGTGAGGGCGATGCCACCTACGGCAAGCTGACCCTGAAGTTCATCTGCACCACCGGCAAGCTG
CCCGTGCCCTGGCCCACCCTCGTGACCACCCTGACCTACGGCGTGCAGTGCTTCAGCCGCTACCCCGACC
ACATGAAGCAGCACGACTTCTTCAAGTCCGCCATGCCCGAAGGCTACATCCAGGAGCGCACCATCTTCTT
CAAGGACGACGGCAACTACAAGACCCGCGCCGAGGTGAAGTTCGAGGGCGACACCCTGGTGAACCGCATC
GAGCTTAAGGGCATCGACTTCAAGGAGGACGGCAACATCCTGGGGCACAAGCTGGAGTACAACCCACCTG
ACCAACTGACTGAAGAGCAGATCGCAGAATTTAAAGAGCTTTTCTCCCTATTTGACAAGGACGGGGATGG
GACAATAACAACCAAGGAGCTGGGGACGGTGATGCGGTCTCTGGGGCAGAACCCCACAGAAGCAGAGCTG
CAGGACATGATCAATGAAGTAGATGCCGACGGTGACGGCACAATCGACTTCCCTGAGTTCCTGACAATGT
ACGCAAGAAAAATGAAATACAGGGACACGGAAGAAGAAATTAGAGAAGCGTTCGGTGTGTTTGATAAGGA
TGGCAATGGCTACATCAGTGCAGCAGAGCTTCGCCACGTGATGACAAACCTTGGAGAGAAGTTAACAGAT
GAAGAGGTTGATGAAATGATCAGGGAAGCAGACATCGATGGGGATGGTCAGGTAAACTACGAAGAGTTTG
TACAAATGATGACAGCGAAG
